>Addgene plasmid #232842 | pAAV-Syn-NES-SomajRGECO1a | addgene full sequence | sequence record 477097 | Addgene NGS Result
CCTGCAGGCAGCTGCGCGCTCGCTCGCTCACTGAGGCCGCCCGGGCGTCGGGCGACCTTTGGTCGCCCGG
CCTCAGTGAGCGAGCGAGCGCGCAGAGAGGGAGTGGCCAACTCCATCACTAGGGGTTCCTGCGGCCGCAC
GCGTTGCAAAGATGGATAAAGTTTTAAACAGAGAGGAATCTTTGCAGCTAATGGACCTTCTAGGTCTTGA
AAGGAGTGGGAATTGGCTCCGGTGCCCGTCAGTGGGCAGAGCGCACATCGCCCACAGTCCCCGAGAAGTT
GGGGGGAGGGGTCGGCAGCAAATTAATTAATGGTTAATTAATCTAGACTGCAGAGGGCCCTGCGTATGAG
TGCAAGTGGGTTTTAGGACCAGGATGAGGCGGGGTGGGGGTGCCTACCTGACGACCGACCCCGACCCACT
GGACAAGCACCCAACCCCCATTCCCCAAATTGCGCATCCCCTATCAGAGAGGGGGAGGGGAAACAGGATG
CGGCGAGGCGCGTGCGCACTGCCAGCTTCAGCACCGCGGACAGTGCCTTCGCCCCCGCCTGGCGGCGCGC
GCCACCGCCGCCTCAGCACTGAAGGCGCGCTGACGTCACTCGCCGGTCCCCCGCAAACTCCCCTTCCCGG
CCACCTTGGTCGCGTCCGCGCCGCCGCCGGCCCAGCCGGACCGCACCACGCGAGGCGCGAGATAGGGGGG
CACGGGCGCGACCATCTGCGCTGCGGCGCCGGCGACTCAGCGCTGCCTCAGTCTGCGGTGGGCAGCGGAG
GAGTCGTGTCGTGCCTGAGAGCGCAGTCGAGAGGATCCTAAGCCACCATGCTGCAGAACGAGCTTGCTCT
TAAGTTGGCTGGACTTGATATTAACAAGACTGGAGGAGGTTCTCATCATCATCATCATCATGGTATGGCT
AGCATGACTGGTGGACAGCAAATGGGTCGGGATCTGTACGACGATGACGATAAGGATCTCGCAACAATGG
TCGACTCATCACGTCGTAAGTGGAATAAGGCAGGTCACGCAGTCAGAGCTATAGGTCGGCTGAGCTCACC
CGTGGTTTCCGAGCGGATGTACCCCGAGGACGGCGCCCTGAAGAGCGAGATCAAGAAGGGGCTGAGGCTG
AAGGACGGCGGCCACTACGCCGCCGAGGTCAAGACCACCTACAAGGCCAAGAAGCCCGTGCAGCTGCCCG
GCGCCTACATCGTGGACATCAAGTTGGACATCGTGTCCCACAACGAGGACTACACCATCGTGGAACAGTG
CGAACGCGCCGAGGGCCGCCACTCCACCGGCGGCATGGACGAGCTGTACAAGGGAGGTACAGGCGGGAGT
CTGGTGAGCAAGGGCGAGGAGGATAACATGGCCATCATCAAGGAGTTCATGCGCTTCAAGGTGCACATGG
AGGGCTCCGTGAACGGCCACGAGTTCGAGATCGAGGGCGAGGGCGAGGGCCGCCCCTACGAGGCCTTTCA
GACCGCTAAGCTGAAGGTGACCAAGGGTGGCCCCCTGCCCTTCGCCTGGGACATCCTGTCCCCTCAGTTC
ATGTACGGCTCCAAGGCCTACATTAAGCACCCAGCCGACATCCCCGACTACTTCAAGCTGTCCTTCCCCG
AGGGCTTCAGGTGGGAGCGCGTGATGAACTTCGAGGACGGCGGCATTATTCACGTGAACCAGGACTCCTC
CCTGCAGGACGGCGTATTCATCTACAAGGTGAAGCTGCGCGGCACCAACTTCCCCCCCGACGGCCCCGTA
ATGCAGAAGAAGACCATGGGCTGGGAGGCTACGCGTGACGACCTGACTGAAGAGCAGATCGCAGAATTTA
AAGAGGCTTTCTCCCTATTTGACAAGGACGGGGATGGGACGATAACAACCAAGGAGCTTGGGACGGTGTT
CCGATCGCTGGGGCAGAACCCCACAGAAGCAGAGCTGCAGGACATGATCAATGAAGTAGATGCCGACGGT
GACGGCACATTCGACTTCCCTGAGTTCCTGACGATGATGGCAAGAAAAATGAATGACACAGACAGTGAAG
AGGAAATTCGCGAAGCGTTCCGCGTGTTTGATAAGGACGGCAATGGCTACATCGGCGCAGCAGAGCTTCG
CCACGTGATGACAGACCTTGGAGAGAAGTTAACAGATGAGGAGGTTGATGAAATGATCAGGGTAGCAGAC
ATCGATGGGGATGGTCAGGTAAACTACGAAGAGTTTGTACAAATGATGACAGCGAAGGGCGGATCTGGCG
GTAGCGGAGGGACAGGTGGCTCTGGAGGGAGCGGAGGCACTGGCGGATCTGGTGGGAGCGGAGGTACCTC
AGGCCGGACTCAGATCTCAAGCTCAAGCTTCGAGTTC
[648 nt withheld, positions 2348-2995]
TAGGAATTCCGTACAAAGCTTATCGATAATCAACCTCTGGATTACAAAATTTGTGAAAGATTGACTGGTA
TTCTTAACTATGTTGCTCCTTTTACGCTATGTGGATACGCTGCTTTAATGCCTTTGTATCATGCTATTGC
TTCCCGTATGGCTTTCATTTTCTCCTCCTTGTATAAATCCTGGTTGCTGTCTCTTTATGAGGAGTTGTGG
CCCGTTGTCAGGCAACGTGGCGTGGTGTGCACTGTGTTTGCTGACGCAACCCCCACTGGTTGGGGCATTG
CCACCACCTGTCAGCTCCTTTCCGGGACTTTCGCTTTCCCCCTCCCTATTGCCACGGCGGAACTCATCGC
CGCCTGCCTTGCCCGCTGCTGGACAGGGGCTCGGCTGTTGGGCACTGACAATTCCGTGGTGTTGTCGGGG
AAATCATCGTCCTTTCCTTGGCTGCTCGCCTATGTTGCCACCTGGATTCTGCGCGGGACGTCCTTCTGCT
ACGTCCCTTCGGCCCTCAATCCAGCGGACCTTCCTTCCCGCGGCCTGCTGCCGGCTCTGCGGCCTCTTCC
GCGTCTTCGCCTTCGCCCTCAGACGAGTCGGATCTCCCTTTGGGCCGCCTCCCCGCATCGATACCGGCTC
GAGCTGTGCCTTCTAGTTGCCAGCCATCTGTTGTTTGCCCCTCCCCCGTGCCTTCCTTGACCCTGGAAGG
TGCCACTCCCACTGTCCTTTCCTAATAAAATGAGGAAATTGCATCGCATTGTCTGAGTAGGTGTCATTCT
ATTCTGGGGGGTGGGGTGGGGCAGGACAGCAAGGGGGAGGATTGGGAAGACAATAGCAGGCATGCTGGGG
ATGCGGTCTCGAGCTGATTTTGTAGGTAACCACGTGCGGACCGAGCGGCCGCAGGAACCCCTAGTGATGG
AGTTGGCCACTCCCTCTCTGCGCGCTCGCTCGCTCACTGAGGCCGGGCGACCAAAGGTCGCCCGACGCCC
GGGCTTTGCCCGGGCGGCCTCAGTGAGCGAGCGAGCGCGCAGCTGCCTGCAGGGGCGCCTGATGCGGTAT
TTTCTCCTTACGCATCTGTGCGGTATTTCACACCGCATA
[95 nt withheld, positions 4085-4179]
T
[46 nt withheld, positions 4181-4226]
C
[141 nt withheld, positions 4228-4368]
CCTTTGACGTTGGAGTCCACGTTCTTT
[37 nt withheld, positions 4396-4432]
ACTCTATCTCGGGCTATTCTTTTGATTTATAAGGGATTTTGCCGATTTCGGTCTATTGGTTAAAAAATGA
GCTGATTTAACAAAAATTTAACGCGAATTTTAACAAAATATTAACGTTTACAATTTTATGGTGCACTCTC
AGTACAATCTGCTCTGATGCCGCATAGTTAAGCCAGCCCCGACACCCGCCAACACCCGCTGACGCGCCCT
GACGGGCTTGTCTGCTCCCGGCATCCGCTTACAGACAAGCTGTGACCGTCTCCGGGAGCTGCATGTGTCA
GAGGTTTTCACCGTCATCACCGAAACGCGCGAGACGAAAGGGCCTCGTGATACGCCTATTTTTATAGGTT
AATGTCATGATAATAATGGTTTCTTAGACGTCAGGTGGCACTTTTCGGGGAAATGTGCGCGGAACCCCTA
TTTGTTTATTTTTCTAAATACATTCAAATATGTATCCGCTCATGAGACAATAACCCTGATAAATGCTTCA
ATAATATTGAAAAAGGAAGAGTATGAGTATTCAACATTTCCGTGTCGCCCTTATTCCCTTTTTTGCGGCA
TTTTGCCTTCCTGTTTTTGCTCACCCAGAAACGCTGGTGAAAGTAAAAGATGCTGAAGATCAGTTGGGTG
CACGAGTGGGTTACATCGAACTGGATCTCAACAGCGGTAAGATCCTTGAGAGTTTTCGCCCCGAAGAACG
TTTTCCAATGATGAGCACTTTTAAAGTTCTGCTATGTGGCGCGGTATTATCCCGTATTGACGCCGGGCAA
GAGCAACTCGGTCGCCGCATACACTATTCTCAGAATGACTTGGTTGAGTACTCACCAGTCACAGAAAAGC
ATCTTACGGATGGCATGACAGTAAGAGAATTATGCAGTGCTGCCATAACCATGAGTGATAACACTGCGGC
CAACTTACTTCTGACAACGATCGGAGGACCGAAGGAGCTAACCGCTTTTTTGCACAACATGGGGGATCAT
GTAACTCGCCTTGATCGTTGGGAACCGGAGCTGAATGAAGCCATACCAAACGACGAGCGTGACACCACGA
TGCCTGTAGCAATGGCAACAACGTTGCGCAAACTATTAACTGGCGAACTACTTACTCTAGCTTCCCGGCA
ACAATTAATAGACTGGATGGAGGCGGATAAAGTTGCAGGACCACTTCTGCGCTCGGCCCTTCCGGCTGGC
TGGTTTATTGCTGATAAATCTGGAGCCGGTGAGCGTGGGTCTCGCGGTATCATTGCAGCACTGGGGCCAG
ATGGTAAGCCCTCCCGTATCGTAGTTATCTACACGACGGGGAGTCAGGCAACTATGGATGAACGAAATAG
ACAGATCGCTGAGATAGGTGCCTCACTGATTAAGCATTGGTAACTGTCAGACCAAGTTTACTCATATATA
CTTTAGATTGATTTAAAACTTCATTTTTAATTTAAAAGGATCTAGGTGAAGATCCTTTTTGATAATCTCA
TGACCAAAATCCCTTAACGTGAGTTTTCGTTCCACTGAGCGTCAGACCCCGTAGAAAAGATCAAAGGATC
TTCTTGAGATCCTTTTTTTCTGCGCGTAATCTGCTGCTTGCAAACAAAAAAACCACCGCTACCAGCGGTG
GTTTGTTTGCCGGATCAAGAGCTACCAACTCTTTTTCCGAAGGTAACTGGCTTCAGCAGAGCGCAGATAC
CAAATACTGTTCTTCTAGTGTAGCCGTAGTTAGGCCACCACTTCAAGAACTCTGTAGCACCGCCTACATA
CCTCGCTCTGCTAATCCTGTTACCAGTGGCTGCTGCCAGTGGCGATAAGTCGTGTCTTACCGGGTTGGAC
TCAAGACGATAGTTACCGGATAAGGCGCAGCGGTCGGGCTGAACGGGGGGTTCGTGCACACAGCCCAGCT
TGGAGCGAACGACCTACACCGAACTGAGATACCTACAGCGTGAGCTATGAGAAAGCGCCACGCTTCCCGA
AGGGAGAAAGGCGGACAGGTATCCGGTAAGCGGCAGGGTCGGAACAGGAGAGCGCACGAGGGAGCTTCCA
GGGGGAAACGCCTGGTATCTTTATAGTCCTGTCGGGTTTCGCCACCTCTGACTTGAGCGTCGATTTTTGT
GATGCTCGTCAGGGGGGCGGAGCCTATGGAAAAACGCCAGCAACGCGGCCTTTTTACGGTTCCTGGCCTT
TTGCTGGCCTTTTGCTCACATGT
Features (pLannotate 1.2.2; 23 found; start..end, strand, type, name):
     12..39      +  repeat_region  AAV2 ITR (fragment): inverted terminal repeat of adeno-associated virus serotype 2 inverted
     68..95      +  repeat_region  AAV2 ITR (fragment): inverted terminal repeat of adeno-associated virus serotype 2 inverted
    152..218     +  CDS            small t antigen (fragment): SV40 (simian virus 40) small t antigen
    244..297     +  promoter       EF-1α core promoter (fragment): core promoter for human elongation factor EF-1α
    349..796     +  promoter       hSyn promoter: human synapsin I promoter; confers neuron-specific expression (Kügler et al., 2003)
    884..904     +  CDS            capTEV™ (fragment): composite tag for in vivo biotinylation, TEV protease cleavage, and 6xHis tagging
    905..937     +  CDS            T7 tag (gene 10 leader): leader peptide from bacteriophage T7 gene 10 promotes efficient translation in E. coli
    941..964     +  CDS            Xpress™ tag: Xpress™ epitope tag, including an enterokinase recognition and cleavage site
    992..1048    +  CDS            calmodulin-binding peptide: calmodulin-binding peptide from avian smooth muscle myosin light chain kinase
   1054..1780    +  CDS            HyPerRed (fragment): red fluorescent genetically encoded indicator for H2O2 ()
   1787..2137    +  CDS            CALMA_ARBPU (fragment): Experimental evidence at protein level: Swiss-Prot protein existence level 1. Calmodulin mediates the control of a large number of enzymes, ion channels and other proteins by Ca(2+). Among the enzymes to be stimulated by the calmodulin-Ca(2+) complex are a number of protein kinases and phosphatases. From Arbacia punctulata (Punctuate sea urchin).
   2252..2268    +  CDS            GFP11x7 (fragment): seven tandem copies of the 11th β-strand of superfolder GFP each GFP11 associates with GFP(1-10), consisting of the first 10 β-strands, to reconstitute fluorescent GFP (Kamiyama et al., 2016)
   2348..2995    +  CDS            RPL10A (sequence withheld): RL10A_HUMAN - Also known as NEDD6. Experimental evidence at protein level: Swiss-Prot protein existence level 1. Component of the large ribosomal subunit. From Homo sapiens (Human).
   3023..3611    +  misc_feature   WPRE: woodchuck hepatitis virus posttranscriptional regulatory element
   3629..3836    +  polyA_signal   bGH poly(A) signal: bovine growth hormone polyadenylation signal
   3888..4028    +  repeat_region  AAV2 ITR: inverted terminal repeat of adeno-associated virus serotype 2 inverted
   4033..4084    -  misc_feature   bom (fragment): basis of mobility region from pBR322
   4103..4558    +  rep_origin     f1 ori (sequence partly withheld): f1 bacteriophage origin of replication; arrow indicates direction of (+) strand synthesis
   4559..4608    -  misc_feature   bom (fragment): basis of mobility region from pBR322
   4710..4745    -  CDS            rop (fragment): Rop protein, which maintains plasmids at low copy number; rop
   4840..4944    +  promoter       AmpR promoter: bla
   4945..5805    +  CDS            AmpR: β-lactamase; bla; confers resistance to ampicillin, carbenicillin, and related antibiotics
   5976..6564    +  rep_origin     ori: high-copy-number ColE1/pMB1/pBR322/pUC origin of replication
