[The description below was written by a language model from this plasmid's Addgene catalogue record and pLannotate feature annotations shown in this document.]
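Description:
pAAV-Syn-NES-SomajRGECO1a is a 6.6 kb AAV transfer plasmid built on a pAAV backbone for neuron-specific expression of a soma-targeted version of the red fluorescent calcium indicator jRGECO1a. It is maintained in E. coli through a high-copy ColE1/pUC-type origin and selected with ampicillin via the bla (AmpR) gene; an f1 phage origin is also present. The expression cassette is flanked by AAV2 inverted terminal repeats, which allow the intervening DNA to be packaged into recombinant AAV particles. The 3′ ITR is annotated in full, whereas the 5′ ITR is detected only as short fragments in the sequencing result. This is common for these repeat-rich, hard-to-sequence elements.

Transcription is driven by the human synapsin I promoter, which restricts expression to neurons. The 2,181 bp synthetic insert begins with a nuclear export sequence followed by 6xHis, T7 and Xpress tags. The sensor itself follows: a calmodulin-binding peptide from myosin light chain kinase, a red fluorescent protein domain (matched by the annotation software to the related HyPerRed), and calmodulin. Calcium-dependent binding of calmodulin to the peptide changes the red fluorescence. After a linker region, the sensor is fused at its C-terminus to human ribosomal protein RPL10A, which presumably serves as the soma-localizing moiety, though the record does not say so explicitly. The catalogue link to the nestin gene appears to be an automatic match on the abbreviation NES rather than a real component. A WPRE and a bovine growth hormone polyadenylation signal downstream enhance transcript stability and expression. The construct is intended for producing AAV for in vivo imaging of neuronal population calcium activity at single-cell resolution, where confining the signal to cell bodies reduces neuropil contamination.
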