Addgene plasmid #232842: pAAV-Syn-NES-SomajRGECO1a
Purpose: AAV transfer plasmid for Syn-mediated expression of soma-targeted jRGECO1a
Depositing lab: Kiryl Piatkevich. Depositing organization: Westlake University. Publication: A sensitive soma-localized red fluorescent calcium indicator for in vivo imaging of neuronal populations at single-cell resolution. Zhou S, Zhu Q, Eom M, Fang S, Subach OM, Ran C, Alvarado JS, Sunkavalli PS, Dong Y, Wang Y, Hu J, Zhang H, Wang Z, Sun X, Yang T, Mu Y, Yoon YG, Guo ZV, Subach FV, Piatkevich KD. PLoS Biol. 2025 Apr 29;23(4):e3003048. doi: 10.1371/journal.pbio.3003048. eCollection 2025 Apr. PubMed 40299972.
Backbone
  Vector backbone: pAAV
  Vector type: Mammalian Expression, AAV
Growth in bacteria
  Bacterial resistance: Ampicillin, 100 μg/mL
  Growth temperature: 37°C
  Growth strain: NEB Stable
  Copy number: High Copy
Gene/Insert
  Gene/Insert name: NES-SomajRGECO1a
  Species: Synthetic
  Insert size (bp): 2181
  Promoter: Syn
  Tag / fusion protein: nuclear export sequence, 6xHis, T7, Xpress tag (N terminal on insert)
  Entrez Gene: NES (a.k.a. Nbla00170)
  Cloning method: Restriction Enzyme; 5′ cloning site BamHI (unknown if destroyed); 3′ cloning site EcoRI (unknown if destroyed)
  Sequencing primers: 5′ CTGAGAGCGCAGTCGAGAGGATCCtaagccaccatgctgcagaacgagcttgctc; 3′ ATCGATAAGCTTTGTACGGAATTCctaatacagacgctggggcttgcccatg
Terms and licenses: Academic/Nonprofit Terms; Industry Terms: Not Available to Industry
How to cite: pAAV-Syn-NES-SomajRGECO1a was a gift from Kiryl Piatkevich (Addgene plasmid # 232842 ; http://n2t.net/addgene:232842 ; RRID:Addgene_232842)
